Addgene plasmid #50633: pHIS3p:mRuby2-Tub1+3'UTR::HPH
Depositing lab: Wei-Lih Lee. Depositing organization: University of Massachusetts, Amherst. Publication: Improved Plasmids for Fluorescent Protein Tagging of Microtubules in Saccharomyces cerevisiae. Markus SM, Omer S, Baranowski K, Lee WL. Traffic. 2015 Jul;16(7):773-86. doi: 10.1111/tra.12276. Epub 2015 Apr 28. PubMed 25711127.
Backbone
  Vector backbone: pFA6a
  Vector type: Yeast Expression
  Selectable markers: Hygromycin
Growth in bacteria
  Bacterial resistance: Ampicillin, 100 μg/mL
  Growth temperature: 37°C
  Growth strain: DH5alpha
  Copy number: High Copy
Gene/Insert
  Gene/Insert name: mRuby2-Tub1 (alt name: mRuby2-a-tubulin)
  Species: S. cerevisiae (budding yeast)
  Insert size (bp): 2177
  Promoter: HIS3p
  Tag / fusion protein: mRuby2 (N terminal on insert)
  Cloning method: Restriction Enzyme; 5′ cloning site XhoI (destroyed during cloning); 3′ cloning site SalI (not destroyed)
  Sequencing primers: 5′ T7; 3′ SP6
Terms and licenses: Academic/Nonprofit Terms; Industry Terms: Not Available to Industry
How to cite: pHIS3p:mRuby2-Tub1+3'UTR::HPH was a gift from Wei-Lih Lee (Addgene plasmid # 50633 ; http://n2t.net/addgene:50633 ; RRID:Addgene_50633)
