[The description below was written by a language model from this plasmid's Addgene catalogue record and pLannotate feature annotations shown in this document.]
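Description:
pHIS3p:mRuby2-Tub1+3'UTR::HPH is a yeast expression plasmid built on the pFA6a backbone for fluorescently labelling microtubules in Saccharomyces cerevisiae. It is about 7.2 kb and is propagated in E. coli as a high-copy plasmid through a ColE1/pUC-type origin, with β-lactamase (AmpR) giving ampicillin selection. No yeast replication origin or centromere is annotated, which is consistent with the construct being used by integration into the yeast genome rather than episomal maintenance, although the record does not state the integration strategy or target locus. Selection in yeast is provided by the hphMX6 cassette, which confers hygromycin resistance and lies upstream of, and in the opposite orientation to, the expression unit.

The payload is an N-terminal fusion of the red fluorescent protein mRuby2 to Tub1, the budding yeast α-tubulin, driven by the S. cerevisiae HIS3 promoter. In the feature table the mRuby2 coding sequence begins immediately after the promoter. The annotated TUB1 coding match starts roughly 150 bp further downstream; the record does not say what occupies that gap. As the name indicates, the native TUB1 3'UTR is retained after the coding sequence, and the short ALO1 fragment detected near the end of the insert probably reflects genomic sequence carried along with that downstream region. T7 and SP6 promoters flank the cassettes and serve as sequencing primer sites. The small rop, lacI and bom fragments are backbone remnants.

The tagged tubulin incorporates into microtubules, allowing live-cell imaging of spindle and cytoplasmic microtubule dynamics in the red channel. The plasmid belongs to a set of improved tubulin-tagging plasmids.
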