Features (pLannotate 1.2.2; 13 found; start..end, strand, type, name):
     88..123     -  CDS            rop (fragment): Rop protein, which maintains plasmids at low copy number; rop
    218..322     +  promoter       AmpR promoter: bla
    323..1183    +  CDS            AmpR: β-lactamase; bla; confers resistance to ampicillin, carbenicillin, and related antibiotics
   1354..1942    +  rep_origin     ori: high-copy-number ColE1/pMB1/pBR322/pUC origin of replication
   2125..2178    +  CDS            lacI (fragment): lac repressor; lacI; The lac repressor binds to the lac operator to inhibit transcription in E. coli. This inhibition can be relieved by adding lactose or isopropyl-β-D-thiogalactopyranoside (IPTG).
   2200..2218    +  promoter       T7 promoter: promoter for bacteriophage T7 RNA polymerase
   2326..3901    -  gene           hphMX6: yeast selectable marker conferring hygromycin resistance
   4009..4195    +  promoter       HIS3 promoter: S. cerevisiae HIS3
   4197..4907    +  CDS            mRuby2: mRuby2 is a basic (constitutively fluorescent) red fluorescent protein published in 2012, derived from Entacmaea quadricolor. It has moderate acid sensitivity.
   5054..6370    +  CDS            TUB1: TBA1_YEAST - Experimental evidence at protein level: Swiss-Prot protein existence level 1. Tubulin is the major constituent of microtubules. It binds two moles of GTP, one at an exchangeable site on the beta chain and one at a non-exchangeable site on the alpha chain. From Saccharomyces cerevisiae (strain ATCC 204508 / S288c) (Baker's yeast).
   6943..7008    +  CDS            ALO1 (fragment): ALO_YEAST - Experimental evidence at protein level: Swiss-Prot protein existence level 1. Can oxidize L-gulono-1,4-lactone as well as D-arabinono-1,4- lactone and L-galactono-1,4-lactone. From Saccharomyces cerevisiae (strain ATCC 204508 / S288c) (Baker's yeast).
   7032..7050    -  promoter       SP6 promoter: promoter for bacteriophage SP6 RNA polymerase
   7113..7164    -  misc_feature   bom (fragment): basis of mobility region from pBR322
>Addgene plasmid #50633 | pHIS3p:mRuby2-Tub1+3'UTR::HPH | depositor full sequence | sequence record 75748 | Full Sequence
AACACCCGCTGACGCGCCCTGACGGGCTTGTCTGCTCCCGGCATCCGCTTACAGACAAGCTGTGACCGTC
TCCGGGAGCTGCATGTGTCAGAGGTTTTCACCGTCATCACCGAAACGCGCGAGACGAAAGGGCCTCGTGA
TACGCCTATTTTTATAGGTTAATGTCATGATAATAATGGTTTCTTAGACGTCAGGTGGCACTTTTCGGGG
AAATGTGCGCGGAACCCCTATTTGTTTATTTTTCTAAATACATTCAAATATGTATCCGCTCATGAGACAA
TAACCCTGATAAATGCTTCAATAATATTGAAAAAGGAAGAGTATGAGTATTCAACATTTCCGTGTCGCCC
TTATTCCCTTTTTTGCGGCATTTTGCCTTCCTGTTTTTGCTCACCCAGAAACGCTGGTGAAAGTAAAAGA
TGCTGAAGATCAGTTGGGTGCACGAGTGGGTTACATCGAACTGGATCTCAACAGCGGTAAGATCCTTGAG
AGTTTTCGCCCCGAAGAACGTTTTCCAATGATGAGCACTTTTAAAGTTCTGCTATGTGGCGCGGTATTAT
CCCGTATTGACGCCGGGCAAGAGCAACTCGGTCGCCGCATACACTATTCTCAGAATGACTTGGTTGAGTA
CTCACCAGTCACAGAAAAGCATCTTACGGATGGCATGACAGTAAGAGAATTATGCAGTGCTGCCATAACC
ATGAGTGATAACACTGCGGCCAACTTACTTCTGACAACGATCGGAGGACCGAAGGAGCTAACCGCTTTTT
TGCACAACATGGGGGATCATGTAACTCGCCTTGATCGTTGGGAACCGGAGCTGAATGAAGCCATACCAAA
CGACGAGCGTGACACCACGATGCCTGTAGCAATGGCAACAACGTTGCGCAAACTATTAACTGGCGAACTA
CTTACTCTAGCTTCCCGGCAACAATTAATAGACTGGATGGAGGCGGATAAAGTTGCAGGACCACTTCTGC
GCTCGGCCCTTCCGGCTGGCTGGTTTATTGCTGATAAATCTGGAGCCGGTGAGCGTGGGTCTCGCGGTAT
CATTGCAGCACTGGGGCCAGATGGTAAGCCCTCCCGTATCGTAGTTATCTACACGACGGGGAGTCAGGCA
ACTATGGATGAACGAAATAGACAGATCGCTGAGATAGGTGCCTCACTGATTAAGCATTGGTAACTGTCAG
ACCAAGTTTACTCATATATACTTTAGATTGATTTAAAACTTCATTTTTAATTTAAAAGGATCTAGGTGAA
GATCCTTTTTGATAATCTCATGACCAAAATCCCTTAACGTGAGTTTTCGTTCCACTGAGCGTCAGACCCC
GTAGAAAAGATCAAAGGATCTTCTTGAGATCCTTTTTTTCTGCGCGTAATCTGCTGCTTGCAAACAAAAA
AACCACCGCTACCAGCGGTGGTTTGTTTGCCGGATCAAGAGCTACCAACTCTTTTTCCGAAGGTAACTGG
CTTCAGCAGAGCGCAGATACCAAATACTGTCCTTCTAGTGTAGCCGTAGTTAGGCCACCACTTCAAGAAC
TCTGTAGCACCGCCTACATACCTCGCTCTGCTAATCCTGTTACCAGTGGCTGCTGCCAGTGGCGATAAGT
CGTGTCTTACCGGGTTGGACTCAAGACGATAGTTACCGGATAAGGCGCAGCGGTCGGGCTGAACGGGGGG
TTCGTGCACACAGCCCAGCTTGGAGCGAACGACCTACACCGAACTGAGATACCTACAGCGTGAGCATTGA
GAAAGCGCCACGCTTCCCGAAGGGAGAAAGGCGGACAGGTATCCGGTAAGCGGCAGGGTCGGAACAGGAG
AGCGCACGAGGGAGCTTCCAGGGGGAAACGCCTGGTATCTTTATAGTCCTGTCGGGTTTCGCCACCTCTG
ACTTGAGCGTCGATTTTTGTGATGCTCGTCAGGGGGGCGGAGCCTATGGAAAAACGCCAGCAACGCGGCC
TTTTTACGGTTCCTGGCCTTTTGCTGGCCTTTTGCTCACATGTTCTTTCCTGCGTTATCCCCTGATTCTG
TGGATAACCGTATTACCGCCTTTGAGTGAGCTGATACCGCTCGCCGCAGCCGAACGACCGAGCGCAGCGA
GTCAGTGAGCGAGGAAGCGGAAGAGCGCCCAATACGCAAACCGCCTCTCCCCGCGCGTTGGCCGATTCAT
TAATGCAGGTTAACCTGGCTTATCGAAATTAATACGACTCACTATAGGGAGACCGGCAGATCCGCGGCCG
CATAGGCCACTAGTGGATCTGATATCATCGATGAATTCGAGCTCGTTTTCGACACTGGATGGCGGCGTTA
GTATCGAATCGACAGCAGTATAGCGACCAGCATTCACATACGATTGACGCATGATATTACTTTCTGCGCA
CTTAACTTCGCATCTGGGCAGATGATGTCGAGGCGAAAAAAAATATAAATCACGCTAACATTTGATTAAA
ATAGAACAACTACAATATAAAAAAACTATACAAATGACAAGTTCTTGAAAACAAGAATCTTTTTATTGTC
AGTACTGATTATTCCTTTGCCCTCGGACGAGTGCTGGGGCGTCGGTTTCCACTATCGGCGAGTACTTCTA
CACAGCCATCGGTCCAGACGGCCGCGCTTCTGCGGGCGATTTGTGTACGCCCGACAGTCCCGGCTCCGGA
TCGGACGATTGCGTCGCATCGACCCTGCGCCCAAGCTGCATCATCGAAATTGCCGTCAACCAAGCTCTGA
TAGAGTTGGTCAAGACCAATGCGGAGCATATACGCCCGGAGCCGCGGCGATCCTGCAAGCTCCGGATGCC
TCCGCTCGAAGTAGCGCGTCTGCTGCTCCATACAAGCCAACCACGGCCTCCAGAAGAAGATGTTGGCGAC
CTCGTATTGGGAATCCCCGAACATCGCCTCGCTCCAGTCAATGACCGCTGTTATGCGGCCATTGTCCGTC
AGGACATTGTTGGAGCCGAAATCCGCGTGCACGAGGTGCCGGACTTCGGGGCAGTCCTCGGCCCAAAGCA
TCAGCTCATCGAGAGCCTGCGCGACGGACGCACTGACGGTGTCGTCCATCACAGTTTGCCAGTGATACAC
ATGGGGATCAGCAATCGCGCATATGAAATCACGCCATGTAGTGTATTGACCGATTCCTTGCGGTCCGAAT
GGGCCGAACCCGCTCGTCTGGCTAAGATCGGCCGCAGCGATCGCATCCATGGCCTCCGCGACCGGCTGCA
GAACAGCGGGCAGTTCGGTTTCAGGCAGGTCTTGCAACGTGACACCCTGTGCACGGCGGGAGATGCAATA
GGTCAGGCTCTCGCTGAATTCCCCAATGTCAAGCACTTCCGGAATCGGGAGCGCGGCCGATGCAAAGTGC
CGATAAACATAACGATCTTTGTAGAAACCATCGGCGCAGCTATTTACCCGCAGGACATATCCACGCCCTC
CTACATCGAAGCTGAAAGCACGAGATTCTTCGCCCTCCGAGAGCTGCATCAGGTCGGAGACGCTGTCGAA
CTTTTCGATCAGAAACTTCTCGACAGACGTCGCGGTGAGTTCAGGCTTTTTACCCATGGTTGTTTATGTT
CGGATGTGATGTGAGAACTGTATCCTAGCAAGATTTTAAAAGGAAGTATATGAAAGAAGAACCTCAGTGG
CAAATCCTAACCTTTTATATTTCTCTACAGGGGCGCGGCGTGGGGACAATTCAACGCGTCTGTGAGGGGA
GCGTTTCCCTGCTCGCAGGTCTGCAGCGAGGAGCCGTAATTTTTGCTTCGCGCCGTGCGGCCATCAAAAT
GTATGGATGCAAATGATTATACATGGGGATGTATGGGCTAAATGTACGGGCGACAGTCACATCATGCCCC
TGAGCTGCGCACGTCAAGACTGTCAAGGAGGGTATTCTGGGCCTCCATGTCGCTGGCCGGGTGACCCGGC
GGGGACGAGGCAAGCTAAACAGATCTGGCGCGCCTTAATTAACCACTAAAGGGAACAAAAGCTGGTACCC
TATTACTCTTGGCCTCCTCTAGTACACTCTATATTTTTTTATGCCTCGGTAATGATTTTCATTTTTTTTT
TCCACCTAGCGGATGACTCTTTTTTTTTCTTAGCGATTGGCATTATCACATAATGAATTATACATTATAT
AAAGTAATGTGATTTCTTCGAAGAATATACTAAAAAATGAGCAGGCAAGATAAACGAAGGCAAAGCATGG
TGTCTAAGGGCGAAGAGCTGATCAAGGAAAATATGCGTATGAAGGTGGTCATGGAAGGTTCGGTCAACGG
CCACCAATTCAAATGCACAGGTGAAGGAGAAGGCAATCCGTACATGGGAACTCAAACCATGAGGATCAAA
GTCATCGAGGGAGGACCCCTGCCATTTGCCTTTGACATTCTTGCCACGTCGTTCATGTATGGCAGCCGTA
CTTTTATCAAGTACCCGAAAGGCATTCCTGATTTCTTTAAACAGTCCTTTCCTGAGGGTTTTACTTGGGA
AAGAGTTACGAGATACGAAGATGGTGGAGTCGTCACCGTCATGCAGGACACCAGCCTTGAGGATGGCTGT
CTCGTTTACCACGTCCAAGTCAGAGGGGTAAACTTTCCCTCCAATGGTCCCGTGATGCAGAAGAAGACCA
AGGGTTGGGAGCCTAATACAGAGATGATGTATCCAGCAGATGGTGGTCTGAGGGGATACACTCATATGGC
ACTGAAAGTTGATGGTGGTGGCCATCTGTCTTGCTCTTTCGTAACAACTTACAGGTCAAAAAAGACCGTC
GGGAACATCAAGATGCCCGGTATCCATGCCGTTGATCACCGCCTGGAAAGGTTAGAGGAAAGTGACAATG
AAATGTTCGTAGTACAACGCGAACACGCAGTTGCCAAGTTCGCCGGGCTTGGTGGTGGGATGGACGAGCT
GTACAAGGGATCCATGAGAGAAGTTATTAGTATTAATGGTATGTTCGATTTGCCCGTCCAGGCTAGATCT
TTTTTTTGTTAGTTCATTTTGGCGTTTCATCTTTCATTACTAACTTCAACGCAAAATTTTTTTTTTTTTG
ATTTCTCTTTACAGTCGGTCAAGCTGGTTGTCAGATTGGTAATGCCTGTTGGGAATTATATTCCCTTGAG
CACGGTATTAAGCCGGATGGACATCTAGAAGATGGCCTTTCAAAGCCGAAGGGAGGAGAAGAGGGTTTCT
CCACGTTTTTCCATGAAACCGGCTACGGTAAGTTCGTTCCAAGGGCTATTTACGTGGATTTAGAGCCCAA
CGTTATTGACGAAGTCCGTAACGGTCCTTACAAGGACTTGTTCCATCCAGAACAGTTGATCAGTGGTAAG
GAGGACGCGGCTAATAATTATGCAAGAGGCCATTACACCGTTGGTAGAGAAATTTTGGGCGATGTTCTGG
ATAGGATTAGAAAACTGGCAGACCAATGTGATGGGTTACAAGGGTTCTTGTTTACCCATTCTCTTGGTGG
TGGTACTGGTTCCGGTCTAGGGTCCTTACTGTTGGAAGAACTATCCGCTGAATACGGTAAGAAATCCAAG
CTGGAATTTGCCGTATACCCTGCTCCACAAGTGTCTACTTCTGTGGTTGAGCCTTACAACACAGTTTTAA
CTACACATACTACATTGGAACATGCAGATTGTACTTTCATGGTCGATAATGAGGCTATTTACGACATGTG
CAAAAGAAACTTGGATATCCCAAGACCAAGCTTTGCAAACTTAAACAACCTAATTGCTCAAGTGGTATCA
TCTGTTACAGCATCATTGAGATTCGACGGTTCATTAAATGTAGATTTGAACGAATTTCAAACCAATTTGG
TTCCATATCCAAGAATTCATTTCCCCTTAGTTTCATATTCTCCAGTCTTATCCAAATCAAAGGCATTCCA
TGAGTCCAACTCTGTGTCAGAAATTACAAACGCTTGTTTTGAACCTGGTAACCAGATGGTCAAGTGTGAT
CCAAGAGATGGTAAATACATGGCTACTTGTCTGTTATACAGGGGTGATGTGGTAACAAGAGATGTTCAAA
GAGCTGTCGAGCAGGTGAAAAACAAGAAGACCGTCCAATTGGTTGATTGGTGTCCAACTGGTTTCAAGAT
CGGTATTTGCTACGAACCTCCAACTGCCACACCAAACTCACAATTGGCCACTGTGGATAGGGCCGTCTGT
ATGTTGTCAAATACCACATCCATTGCTGAGGCTTGGAAGAGAATCGATAGAAAATTCGATTTAATGTATG
CCAAACGTGCTTTCGTCCACTGGTATGTCGGTGAAGGTATGGAAGAAGGTGAATTCACCGAAGCTAGAGA
AGATTTGGCTGCTTTAGAAAGAGATTACATCGAAGTGGGTGCCGACTCATACGCTGAGGAAGAGGAATTT
TAAGGTTCACTCTCGCCCCCAACCTCCTTATCCTTTCTATATTTCAAGTATATTGTAAAAAAAAAAATTC
CCCCTACTGTTATATCTCTTTGGTGATATCTTATCTATAATCTACTTATTATATTTCTCTAATATCTATG
TACAAAAAATAAAAAAAAAAACCATTCTCCTTCTCTAACCTGCATTTGATGAAAGCTTAGTAAGTCTCAT
CGTAGTTGATGGGCCAAAGACATTTGTACTTGTTTCATCAGATTCTTACATCACCCATTTCCATGATTAT
TTCACGGATTTCATTAGTAATTGCATTTTTGTATCCCTAGTTCCTTTTCTCCCGCCTTGCCGTCGAATTG
AAAAAAAAAATGGAAATGAGGACATCTTCCATTGATATCCAGGACAAAGCAAGAGTAGAAGTAACTATTA
GCAAGGAGAATTCCAAAAATAGTGAACTTCAAGGTAAGCAGATCTATAGTTTCAATATCTGATTTTCTGC
TTTTCAAAACTTAAAATTCATTAGAAGGTAAAACAAGAACCCGTAAAATTAAAGTTACCGATATTATCAG
GTTTTTCACCCCATGTCTACTATCCCATTTAGAAAGAACTATGTGTTCAAAAACTGGGCCGGTCGACCTG
CAGCGTACGAAGCTTCAGCTGGCGGCCGCGTTCTATAGTGTCACCTAAATCGTATGTGTATGATACATAA
GGTTATGTATTAATTGTAGCCGCGTTCTAACGACAATATGTCCATATGGTGCACTCTCAGTACAATCTGC
TCTGATGCCGCATAGTTAAGCCAGCCCCGACACCCGCC
