>Addgene plasmid #50633 | pHIS3p:mRuby2-Tub1+3'UTR::HPH | addgene partial sequence | sequence record 76858 | T7 5'-TAATACGACTCACTATAGGG-3'
CGATGAATTCGAGCTCGTTTTCGACACTGGATGGCGGCGTTAGTATCGAATCGACAGCAGTATAGCGACC
AGCATTCACATACGATTGACGCATGATATTACTTTCTGCGCACTTAACTTCGCATCTGGGCAGATGATGT
CGAGGCGAAAAAAAATATAAATCACGCTAACATTTGATTAAAATAGAACAACTACAATATAAAAAAACTA
TACAAATGACAAGTTCTTGAAAACAAGAATCTTTTTATTGTCAGTACTGATTATTCCTTTGCCCTCGGAC
GAGTGCTGGGGCGTCGGTTTCCACTATCGGCGAGTACTTCTACACAGCCATCGGTCCAGACGGCCGCGCT
TCTGCGGGCGATTTGTGTACGCCCGACAGTCCCGGCTCCGGATCGGACGATTGCGTCGCATCGACCCTGC
GCCCAAGCTGCATCATCGAAATTGCCGTCAACCAAGCTCTGATAGAGTTGGTCAAGACCAATGCGGAGCA
TATACGCCCGGAGCCGCGGCGATCCTGCAAGCTCCGGATGCCTCCGCTCGAAGTAGCGCGTCTGCTGCTC
CATACAAGCCAACCACGGCCTCCAGAAGAAGATGTTGGCGACCTCGTATTGGGAATCCCCGAACATCGCC
TCGCTCCAGTCAATGACCGCTGTTATGCGGCCATTGTCCGTCAGGACATTGTTGGAGCCGAAATCCGCGT
GCACGAGGTGCCGGACTTCGGGGCAGTCCTCGGCCCAAAGCATCAGCTCATCGAGAGCCTGCGCGACGGA
CGCACTGACGGTGTCGTCCATCACAGTTTGCCAGTGATACACATGGGGATCAGCAATCGCGCATATGAAA
TCACGCCATGTAGTGTATTGACCGATTCCTTGCGGTCCGAATGGG
