>Addgene plasmid #50633 | pHIS3p:mRuby2-Tub1+3'UTR::HPH | addgene partial sequence | sequence record 78074 | yTUB1-R 5'-TTGCGTTGAAGTTAGTAATGAAAGA-3'
GATCTAGCCTGGACGGGCAAATCGAACATACCATTAATACTAATAACTTCTCTCATGGATCCCTTGTACA
GCTCGTCCATCCCACCACCAAGCCCGGCGAACTTGGCAACTGCGTGTTCGCGTTGTACTACGAACATTTC
ATTGTCACTTTCCTCTAACCTTTCCAGGCGGTGATCAACGGCATGGATACCGGGCATCTTGATGTTCCCG
ACGGTCTTTTTTGACCTGTAAGTTGTTACGAAAGAGCAAGACAGATGGCCACCACCATCAACTTTCAGTG
CCATATGAGTGTATCCCCTCAGACCACCATCTGCTGGATACATCATCTCTGTATTAGGCTCCCAACCCTT
GGTCTTCTTCTGCATCACGGGACCATTGGAGGGAAAGTTTACCCCTCTGACTTGGACGTGGTAAACGAGA
CAGCCATCCTCAAGGCTGGTGTCCTGCATGACGGTGACGACTCCACCATCTTCGTATCTCGTAACTCTTT
CCCAAGTAAAACCCTCAGGAAAGGACTGTTTAAAGAAATCAGGAATGCCTTTCGGGTACTTGATAAAAGT
ACGGCTGCCATACATGAACGACGTGGCAAGAATGTCAAAGGCAAATGGCAGGGGTCCTCCCTCGATGACT
TTGATCCTCATGGTTTGAGTTCCCATGTACGGATTGCCTTCTCCTTCACCTGTGCATTTGAATTGGTGGC
CGTTGACCGAACCTTCCATGACCACCTTCATACGCATATTTTCCTTGATCAGCTCTTCGCCCTTAGACAC
CATGCTTTGCCTTCGTTTATCTTGCCTGCTCATTTTTTAGTATATTCTTCGAAGAAATCACATTACTTTA
TATAATGTATAATTCATTATGTGATAATGCCA
