>Addgene plasmid #50633 | pHIS3p:mRuby2-Tub1+3'UTR::HPH | addgene partial sequence | sequence record 78805 | Sp6 5'-ATTTAGGTGACACTATAG-3'
GCTGCAGGTCGACCGGCCCAGTTTTTGAACACATAGTTCTTTCTAAATGGGATAGTAGACATGGGGTGAA
AAACCTGATAATATCGGTAACTTTAATTTTACGGGTTCTTGTTTTACCTTCTAATGAATTTTAAGTTTTG
AAAAGCAGAAAATCAGATATTGAAACTATAGATCTGCTTACCTTGAAGTTCACTATTTTTGGAATTCTCC
TTGCTAATAGTTACTTCTACTCTTGCTTTGTCCTGGATATCAATGGAAGATGTCCTCATTTCCATTTTTT
TTTTCAATTCGACGGCAAGGCGGGAGAAAAGGAACTAGGGATACAAAAATGCAATTACTAATGAAATCCG
TGAAATAATCATGGAAATGGGTGATGTAAGAATCTGATGAAACAAGTACAAATGTCTTTGGCCCATCAAC
TACGATGAGACTTACTAAGCTTTCATCAAATGCAGGTTAGAGAAGGAGAATGGTTTTTTTTTTTATTTTT
TGTACATAGATATTAGAGAAATATAATAAGTAGATTATAGATAAGATATCACCAAAGAGATATAACAGTA
GGGGGAATTTTTTTTTTTACAATATACTTGAAATATAGAAAGGATAAGGAGGTTGGGGGCGAGAGTGAAC
CTTAAAATTCCTCTTCCTCAGCGTATGAGTCGGCACCCACTTCGATGTAATCTCTTTCTAAAGCAGCCAA
ATCTTCTCTAGCTTCGGTGAATTCACCTTCTTCCATACCTTCACCGACATACCAGTGGACGAAAGCACGT
TTGGCATACATTAAATCGAATTTTCTATCGATTCTCTTCCAAGCCTCAGCAATGGATGTGGTATTTGACA
ACATACAGACGGCCCTATCCACAGTGGCCAATTGTGAGTTTGGTGTGGCAGTTGGAGGTTCGTAGCAAAT
ACCGATCTTGAAA
